Addgene plasmid #161481: THI VP64 pALD4 T-
Purpose: Non targeting control for CRISPR/RNA scaffold based transcription regulation in Pichia pastoris BB3rN_pTEF2_dCAS9(3xFLAG_SV40NLS)_pPOR1_MS2bind_only_SV40NLS_pALD4_THi11_T-_gRNA_MS2
Depositing lab: Brigitte Gasser & Diethard Mattanovich. Depositing organization: Austrian Centre of Industrial Biotechnology. Publication: Fine-Tuning of Transcription in Pichia pastoris Using dCas9 and RNA Scaffolds. Baumschabl M, Prielhofer R, Mattanovich D, Steiger MG. ACS Synth Biol. 2020 Dec 18;9(12):3202-3209. doi: 10.1021/acssynbio.0c00214. Epub 2020 Nov 12. PubMed 33180466.
Backbone
  Vector backbone: Addgene#98552 BB3rN_AD
  Backbone size w/o insert (bp): 3000
  Total vector size (bp): 11220
  Vector type: Yeast Expression
Growth in bacteria
  Bacterial resistance: Nourseothricin (clonNat), 50 μg/mL
  Growth temperature: 37°C
  Growth strain: DH5alpha
  Copy number: High Copy
Gene/Insert 1
  Gene/Insert name: dCAS9
  Promoter: pTEF2
  Cloning method: Unknown
  Sequencing primers: 5′ gaggtatgtaggcggtgcta; 3′ GTACTGTGTCGTGAAGGC
Gene/Insert 2
  Gene/Insert name: MS2-VP64
  Promoter: pPOR1
  Cloning method: Unknown
  Sequencing primers: 5′ GCCTTCACGACACAGTAC; 3′ GACAGTGGAGGAAAATAATGTGC
Gene/Insert 3
  Gene/Insert name: gRNA (Non targeting control NTC)
  Promoter: pALD4
  Cloning method: Unknown
  Sequencing primers: 5′ GCACATTATTTTCCTCCACTGTC; 3′ ttatatttctctacaggggc
Terms and licenses: Academic/Nonprofit Terms; Industry Terms: Not Available to Industry
How to cite: THI VP64 pALD4 T- was a gift from Brigitte Gasser & Diethard Mattanovich (Addgene plasmid # 161481 ; http://n2t.net/addgene:161481 ; RRID:Addgene_161481)
