[The description below was written by a language model from this plasmid's Addgene catalogue record and pLannotate feature annotations shown in this document.]
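Description:
THI VP64 pALD4 T- is an 11.2 kb yeast expression plasmid for Pichia pastoris, built on the BB3rN_AD backbone. It serves as the non-targeting control in a dCas9/RNA-scaffold system for tuning transcription. It replicates in E. coli at high copy from a ColE1/pUC-type origin. Selection relies on a nourseothricin acetyltransferase gene flanked by the Ashbya gossypii TEF promoter and terminator, and nourseothricin is the listed bacterial resistance. No yeast replication origin is annotated, and the record does not state how the plasmid is maintained in Pichia.

Three expression units make up the payload. The first uses the pTEF2 promoter to drive nuclease-dead Streptococcus pyogenes Cas9 carrying an N-terminal 3xFLAG tag; the construct name also indicates an SV40 NLS. The second uses pPOR1 to express the bacteriophage MS2 coat protein. The catalogue lists this insert as MS2-VP64, and short VP16-repeat fragments are detected just downstream of the coat protein, consistent with a VP64 activation domain. The long construct name, however, reads "MS2bind_only", a discrepancy the record does not resolve. The third unit uses the RNA polymerase II promoter pALD4 to transcribe the guide RNA. A hammerhead ribozyme fragment sits upstream of the S. pyogenes gRNA scaffold, presumably to release the guide from the longer transcript. The scaffold is followed by an MS2 stem loop that recruits the coat-protein fusion to the dCas9 complex.

Because the spacer is a non-targeting sequence, the complex should not be directed to the promoter under study. The "THI"/THi11 label suggests this is THI11. The plasmid therefore provides a baseline for comparison with targeting guides. The small MEP1 and ADH1 promoter hits are probably incidental matches within promoter or terminator regions.
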