Features (pLannotate 1.2.2; 14 found; start..end, strand, type, name):
     62..650     -  rep_origin     ori: high-copy-number ColE1/pMB1/pBR322/pUC origin of replication
   1303..1368    +  CDS            3xFLAG: three tandem FLAG® epitope tags, followed by an enterokinase cleavage site
   1372..5475    +  CDS            Cas9: Cas9 (Csn1) endonuclease from the Streptococcus pyogenes Type II CRISPR/Cas system generates RNA-guided double strand breaks in DNA
   5997..6284    +  CDS            MEP1 (fragment): MEP1_YEAST - Also known as AMT1. Experimental evidence at protein level: Swiss-Prot protein existence level 1. Transporter for ammonium (both charged and uncharged NH3 and NH4) to use as a nitrogen source. Can also transport methylamine. The affinity of MEP1 is about twenty times lower than that of MEP2. MEP3 has the lowest affinity. From Saccharomyces cerevisiae (strain ATCC 204508 / S288c) (Baker's yeast).
   6726..7115    +  CDS            CAPSD_BPMS2: Experimental evidence at protein level: Swiss-Prot protein existence level 1. Acts as a translational repressor of viral replicase synthesis late in infection. This latter function is the result of capsid protein interaction with an RNA hairpin which contains the replicase ribosome-binding site. From Escherichia phage MS2 (Bacteriophage MS2).
   7134..7160    +  CDS            VP48 (fragment): 3 tandem repeats of the minimal activation domain of herpes simplex virus VP16 (Cheng et al., 2013)
   7218..7243    +  CDS            VP160 (fragment): 10 tandem repeats of the minimal activation domain of herpes simplex virus VP16 (Cheng et al., 2013)
   7481..7498    -  promoter       ADH1 promoter (fragment): S. cerevisiae ADH1; promoter for alcohol dehydrogenase 1
   8346..8369    +  misc_RNA       sTRSV HHRz (fragment): hammerhead ribozyme from the tobacco ringspot virus satellite RNA (Khvorova et al., 2003)
   8403..8478    +  misc_RNA       gRNA scaffold: guide RNA scaffold for the Streptococcus pyogenes CRISPR/Cas9 system
   8483..8501    +  misc_RNA       MS2 stem loop: stem loop that binds the bacteriophage MS2 coat protein
   9088..9431    +  promoter       TEF promoter: Ashbya gossypii TEF promoter
   9438..10002   +  CDS            NrsR (fragment): nourseothricin acetyltransferase; Streptomyces noursei nat1; confers resistance to nourseothricin
  10010..10207   +  terminator     TEF terminator: Ashbya gossypii TEF terminator
>Addgene plasmid #161481 | THI VP64 pALD4 T- | addgene full sequence | sequence record 324351 | Addgene NGS Result
CGCTGTGAGCAAAAGGCCAGCAAAAGGCCAGGAACCGTAAAAAGGCCGCGTTGCTGGCGTTTTTCCATAG
GCTCCGCCCCCCTGACGAGCATCACAAAAATCGACGCTCAAGTCAGAGGTGGCGAAACCCGACAGGACTA
TAAAGATACCAGGCGTTTCCCCCTGGAAGCTCCCTCGTGCGCTCTCCTGTTCCGACCCTGCCGCTTACCG
GATACCTGTCCGCCTTTCTCCCTTCGGGAAGCGTGGCGCTTTCTCATAGCTCACGCTGTAGGTATCTCAG
TTCGGTGTAGGTCGTTCGCTCCAAGCTGGGCTGTGTGCACGAACCCCCCGTTCAGCCCGACCGCTGCGCC
TTATCCGGTAACTATCGTCTTGAGTCCAACCCGGTAAGACACGACTTATCGCCACTGGCAGCAGCCACTG
GTAACAGGATTAGCAGAGCGAGGTATGTAGGCGGTGCTACAGAGTTCTTGAAGTGGTGGCCTAACTACGG
CTACACTAGAAGAACAGTATTTGGTATCTGCGCTCTGCTGAAGCCAGTTACCTTCGGAAAAAGAGTTGGT
AGCTCTTGATCCGGCAAACAAACCACCGCTGGTAGCGGTGGTTTTTTTGTTTGCAAGCAGCAGATTACGC
GCAGAAAAAAAGGATCTCAAGAAGATCCTTTGATCTTTTCTACGGGGTGGAGCGCAAAAAACCCCGCCCC
TGACAGGGCGGGGTTTTTTCGCGATCGGAGCGGTACTACCATTGACACTACACATCCTTAATTCCAATCC
TGTCTGGCCTCCTTCACCTTTTAACCATCTTGCCCATTCCAACTCGTGTCAGATTGCGTATCAAGTGAAA
AAAAAAAAATTTTAAATCTTTAACCCAATCAGGTAATAACTGTCGCCTCTTTTATCTGCCGCACTGCATG
AGGTGTCCCCTTAGTGGGAAAGAGTACTGAGCCAACCCTGGAGGACAGCAAGGGAAAAATACCTACAACT
TGCTTCATAATGGTCGTAAAAACAATCCTTGTCGGATATAAGTGTTGTAGACTGTCCCTTATCCTCTGCG
ATGTTCTTCCTCTCAAAGTTTGCGATTTCTCTCTATCAGAATTGCCATCAAGAGACTCAGGACTAATTTC
GCAGTCCCACACGCACTCGTACATGATTGGCTGAAATTTCCCTAAAGAATTTCTTTTTCACGAAAATTTT
TTTTTTACACAAGATTTTCAGCAGATATAAAATGGAGAGCAGGACCTCCGCTGTGACTCTTCTTTTTTTT
CTTTTATTCTCACTACATACATTTTAGTTATTCGCCAACATGGACTACAAAGACCATGACGGTGATTATA
AAGATCATGACATCGATTACAAGGATGACGATGACAAGCTCATGGACAAGAAGTACTCCATTGGGCTCGC
TATCGGCACAAACAGCGTCGGCTGGGCCGTCATTACGGACGAGTACAAGGTGCCGAGCAAAAAATTCAAA
GTTCTGGGCAATACCGATCGCCACAGCATAAAGAAGAACCTCATTGGCGCCCTCCTGTTCGACTCCGGGG
AGACGGCCGAAGCCACGCGGCTCAAAAGAACAGCACGGCGCAGATATACCCGCAGAAAGAATCGGATCTG
CTACCTGCAGGAGATCTTTAGTAATGAGATGGCTAAGGTGGATGACTCTTTCTTCCATAGGCTGGAGGAG
TCCTTTTTGGTGGAGGAGGATAAAAAGCACGAGCGCCACCCAATCTTTGGCAATATCGTGGACGAGGTGG
CGTACCATGAAAAGTACCCAACCATATATCATCTGAGGAAGAAGCTTGTAGACAGTACTGATAAGGCTGA
CTTGCGGTTGATCTATCTCGCGCTGGCGCATATGATCAAATTTCGGGGACACTTCCTCATCGAGGGGGAC
CTGAACCCAGACAACAGCGATGTCGACAAACTCTTTATCCAACTGGTTCAGACTTACAATCAGCTTTTCG
AAGAGAACCCGATCAACGCATCCGGAGTTGACGCCAAAGCAATCCTGAGCGCTAGGCTGTCCAAATCCCG
GCGGCTCGAAAACCTCATCGCACAGCTCCCTGGGGAGAAGAAGAACGGCCTGTTTGGTAATCTTATCGCC
CTGTCACTCGGGCTGACCCCCAACTTTAAATCTAACTTCGACCTGGCCGAAGATGCCAAGCTTCAACTGA
GCAAAGACACCTACGATGATGATCTCGACAATCTGCTGGCCCAGATCGGCGACCAGTACGCAGACCTTTT
TTTGGCGGCAAAGAACCTGTCAGACGCCATTCTGCTGAGTGATATTCTGCGAGTGAACACGGAGATCACC
AAAGCTCCGCTGAGCGCTAGTATGATCAAGCGCTATGATGAGCACCACCAAGACTTGACTTTGCTGAAGG
CCCTTGTCAGACAGCAACTGCCTGAGAAGTACAAGGAAATTTTCTTCGATCAGTCTAAAAATGGCTACGC
CGGATACATTGACGGCGGAGCAAGCCAGGAGGAATTTTACAAATTTATTAAGCCCATCTTGGAAAAAATG
GACGGCACCGAGGAGCTGCTGGTAAAGCTTAACAGAGAAGATCTGTTGCGCAAACAGCGCACTTTCGACA
ATGGAAGCATCCCCCACCAGATTCACCTGGGCGAACTGCACGCTATCCTCAGGCGGCAAGAGGATTTCTA
CCCCTTTTTGAAAGATAACAGGGAAAAGATTGAGAAAATCCTCACATTTCGGATACCCTACTATGTAGGC
CCCCTCGCCCGGGGAAATTCCAGATTCGCGTGGATGACTCGCAAATCAGAAGAGACTATCACTCCCTGGA
ACTTCGAGGAAGTCGTGGATAAGGGGGCCTCTGCCCAGTCCTTCATCGAAAGGATGACTAACTTTGATAA
AAATCTGCCTAACGAAAAGGTGCTTCCTAAACACTCTCTGCTGTACGAGTACTTCACAGTTTATAACGAG
CTCACCAAGGTCAAATACGTCACAGAAGGGATGAGAAAGCCAGCATTCCTGTCTGGAGAGCAGAAGAAAG
CTATCGTGGACCTCCTCTTCAAGACGAACCGGAAAGTTACCGTGAAACAGCTCAAAGAGGACTATTTCAA
AAAGATTGAATGTTTCGACTCTGTTGAAATCAGCGGAGTGGAGGATCGCTTCAACGCATCCCTGGGAACG
TATCACGATCTCCTGAAAATCATTAAAGACAAGGACTTCCTGGACAATGAGGAGAACGAGGACATTCTTG
AGGACATTGTCCTCACCCTTACGTTGTTTGAAGATAGGGAGATGATTGAAGAACGCTTGAAAACTTACGC
TCATCTCTTCGACGACAAAGTCATGAAACAGCTCAAGAGGCGCCGATATACAGGATGGGGGCGGCTGTCA
AGAAAACTGATCAATGGGATCCGAGACAAGCAGAGTGGAAAGACAATCCTGGATTTTCTTAAGTCCGATG
GATTTGCCAACAGGAACTTCATGCAGTTGATCCATGATGACTCTCTCACCTTTAAGGAGGACATCCAGAA
AGCACAAGTTTCTGGCCAGGGGGACAGTCTGCACGAGCACATCGCTAATCTTGCAGGTAGCCCAGCTATC
AAAAAGGGAATACTGCAGACCGTTAAGGTCGTGGATGAACTCGTCAAAGTAATGGGAAGGCATAAGCCCG
AGAATATCGTTATCGAGATGGCCCGAGAGAACCAAACTACCCAGAAGGGACAGAAGAACAGTAGGGAAAG
GATGAAGAGGATTGAAGAGGGTATAAAAGAACTGGGGTCCCAAATCCTTAAGGAACACCCAGTTGAAAAC
ACCCAGCTTCAGAATGAGAAGCTCTACCTGTACTACCTGCAGAACGGCAGGGACATGTACGTGGATCAGG
AACTGGACATCAATCGGCTCTCCGACTACGACGTGGATGCCATCGTGCCCCAGTCTTTTCTCAAAGATGA
TTCTATTGATAATAAAGTGTTGACAAGATCCGATAAAAATAGAGGGAAGAGTGATAACGTCCCCTCAGAA
GAAGTTGTCAAGAAAATGAAAAATTATTGGCGGCAGCTGCTGAACGCCAAACTGATCACACAACGGAAGT
TCGATAATCTGACTAAGGCTGAACGAGGTGGCCTGTCTGAGTTGGATAAAGCCGGCTTCATCAAAAGGCA
GCTTGTTGAGACACGCCAGATCACCAAGCACGTGGCCCAAATTCTCGATTCACGCATGAACACCAAGTAC
GATGAAAATGACAAACTGATTCGAGAGGTGAAAGTTATTACTCTGAAGTCTAAGCTAGTCTCAGATTTCA
GAAAGGACTTTCAGTTTTATAAGGTGAGAGAGATCAACAATTACCACCATGCGCATGATGCCTACCTGAA
TGCAGTGGTAGGCACTGCACTTATCAAAAAATATCCCAAGCTTGAATCTGAATTTGTTTACGGAGACTAT
AAAGTGTACGATGTTAGGAAAATGATCGCAAAGTCTGAGCAGGAAATAGGCAAGGCCACCGCTAAGTACT
TCTTTTACAGCAATATTATGAATTTTTTCAAGACCGAGATTACACTGGCCAATGGAGAGATTCGGAAGCG
ACCACTTATCGAAACAAACGGAGAAACAGGAGAAATCGTGTGGGACAAGGGTAGGGATTTCGCGACAGTC
CGGAAGGTCCTGTCCATGCCGCAGGTGAACATCGTTAAAAAGACCGAAGTACAGACCGGAGGCTTCTCCA
AGGAAAGTATCCTCCCGAAAAGGAACAGCGACAAGCTGATCGCACGCAAAAAAGATTGGGACCCCAAGAA
ATACGGCGGATTCGATTCTCCTACAGTCGCTTACAGTGTACTGGTTGTGGCCAAAGTGGAGAAAGGGAAG
TCTAAAAAACTCAAAAGCGTCAAGGAACTGCTGGGCATCACAATCATGGAGCGATCAAGCTTCGAAAAAA
ACCCCATCGACTTTCTCGAGGCGAAAGGATATAAAGAGGTCAAAAAAGACCTCATCATTAAGCTTCCCAA
GTACTCTCTCTTTGAGCTTGAAAACGGCCGGAAACGAATGCTCGCTAGTGCGGGCGAGCTGCAGAAAGGT
AACGAGCTGGCACTGCCCTCTAAATACGTTAATTTCTTGTATCTGGCCAGCCACTATGAAAAGCTCAAAG
GGTCCCCCGAAGATAATGAGCAGAAGCAGCTGTTCGTGGAACAACACAAACACTACCTTGATGAGATCAT
CGAGCAAATAAGCGAATTCTCCAAAAGAGTGATCCTCGCCGACGCTAACCTCGATAAGGTGCTTTCTGCT
TACAATAAGCACAGGGATAAGCCCATCAGGGAGCAGGCAGAAAACATTATCCACTTGTTTACTCTGACCA
ACTTGGGCGCTCCTGCAGCCTTCAAGTACTTCGACACCACCATAGACAGAAAGCGGTACACCTCTACAAA
GGAGGTCCTGGACGCCACACTGATTCATCAGTCAATTACGGGGCTCTATGAAACAAGAATCGACCTCTCT
CAGCTCGGTGGAGACAGCAGGGCTGACCCCAAGAAGAAGAGGAAGGTGTGAGCTTTAGTCAAATATTAAT
CTATTTCACCTGTTCAAACTTTACTTAATGTACAAATGTGGTAGTTATTAGTTTTGCAACGGAACTTGTT
CCATAATCTGGTCCTCTGGGACAGCAAACTGTCTTTCACTAGTAGCGCCAGTTTCGGGAGTCCACACAGC
ATTAGTCACCGGTGCACCAGCACTAATCTCACGACCTTCTGGGTGTTTAAATGGGCAGTTAGGGTTGCGG
CATCCAGCTGCAAACTTACAATCCTCATCAATTGGATGAGTGAAAAAACAGTTTGGTCTGGTACAACTGT
TGCCTTCACGACACAGTACAGGAGTAGTTGCGTGACGTCTTGGGCACTTGTAATTACGGCATGATTTACC
AAATCGACATTGTTCCAAAGCCCTCTGTTGTTTTTGTTGTTTCTCTTCTTCGGTGATCTTGTGTTCAGGT
GATCGATGAGCCTTTGGACAGTCCGGATTAGAGCGCTCCGGGGAGCGCATTATTTGGGTCGGCTACTGTC
ATTGGTTATGATGGCCTTACCGAGCACGAAGGTGGTTGGATAGACCACAACTGGAAACAGTTGTACAAAC
AGATTGCATTCATTTTTGCTTGTATTGGATACTCGATGGCCATCACCGCTCTTATCTGTTTCATCCTCAA
CCGTATTCCATTTTTGCAACTGCGAGCTTCAGAAGAGGCTGAGGAGAAAGGTATGGATGAGGATCAGATT
GGAGAGTTCGCTTATGACTACGTGGAAGTACGTCGTGATTTTTTGGCTTGGGGATCAGGCCCAAACAATG
GCTTCAAGGAGCCGGAAGTTCTGGATCAGGTAGTTCCGGTTAATGATTTCAGCAGTGACCAGAATGTGAC
TAATCAGACCAACGAATCTGAGAAGCAGTAGAGTAAATATAGAGATGATATTTAGTGTATTCTAATGCTT
ATGTAATGTATTAAGCAAAAAGTTGTGTTTATGAGTTAGCATTTGTCTTAGCAAACATAAAATTATGTCG
ACATTTGCAACCCGCATGTCTAGTGTTTTTAGATCGATCTTCGATGTGTAGAATAATGCCTCCACGTGAT
GCCCCGCGATTTTGTTGGGTCGCAATGCCTCCAACATAAACCCATCACGTATAAAAAGCCCTCTTAACCC
TCCCCCCTGTTTCGTTTGCTTCATCACTTAACCTGAACTATCAACATGCCCAAAAAGAAAAGAAAAGTGG
GTAGTATGGCGTCTAACTTCACCCAGTTCGTTCTGGTTGACAACGGTGGTACCGGTGACGTTACCGTTGC
GCCGTCTAACTTCGCGAACGGTGTTGCGGAATGGATCTCTTCTAACTCTCGTTCTCAGGCGTACAAAGTT
ACCTGCTCTGTTCGTCAATCCTCCGCGCAGAACCGTAAATACACCATCAAAGTTGAAGTTCCGAAAGTTG
CGACCCAGACCGTTGGTGGTGTTGAACTGCCGGTTGCGGCGTGGCGTTCTTACCTGAACATGGAACTGAC
CATCCCGATCTTCGCGACCAACTCTGACTGCGAACTGATCGTTAAAGCGATGCAGGGTCTGCTGAAAGAC
GGTAACCCGATCCCGTCTGCGATCGCGGCGAACTCTGGTATCTACGGCTCCGGACGAGCCGATGCCCTTG
ACGATTTTGACTTGGACATGTTGGGTTCTGACGCTTTGGATGACTTTGATCTTGATATGCTTGGTTCCGA
CGCTCTAGATGATTTCGACTTGGATATGCTGGGATCCGATGCCTTGGACGATTTCGACTTGGATATGTTG
ATCAACTGAGCTTCTGTTTAATTCTGTAGGATAAACGAAATAACTGTATCTTTATAATCATCCTTAAGAT
AGCCCTGGACTCGTCAGACATTAGTTCGCGCACATTATTTTCCTCCACTGTCTGCAAACAGCCACACGGC
ATTTCCCTCTCTAGTTTCATTTATCAAAGTAGCACAACACGCTAATTGGAGGACAATAAGAAGAAAAAAA
AAGAAAAGCGGTGGGGGAGGGATTATTAAATAAGGATTATGTAACCCCAGGGTACCGTTCTATACATATT
TAAGGATTATTTAGGACAATCGATGAAATCGGCATCAAACTGGATGGGAGTATAGTGTCCGGATAATCGG
ATAAATCATCTTGCGAGGAGCCGCTTGGTTGGTTGGTGAGAGGAGTGAAATATGTGTCTCCTCACCCAAG
AATCGCGATATCAGCACCCTGTGGGGGACACTATTGGCCTCCCTCCCAAACCTTCGATGTGGTAGTGCTT
TATTATATTGATTACATTGATTACATAGCTAAACCCTGCCTGGTTGCAAGTTGAGCTCCGAATTCCAATA
TTAGTAAAATGCCTGCAAGATAACCTCGGTATGGCGTCCGACCCCGCTTAATTATTTTAACTCCTTTCCA
ACGAGGACTTCGTAATTTTTGATTAGGGAGTTGAGAAACGGGGGGTCTTGATACCTCCTCGATTTCAGAT
CCCACCCCCTCTCAGTCCCAAGTGGGACCCCCCTCGGCCGTGAAATGCGCGCACTTTAGTTTTTTTCGCA
TGTAAACGCCGGTGTCCGTCAATTAAAAGTCGCAGACTAGGGTGAACTTTACCATTTTTGTCGCACTCCG
TCTCCTCGGAATAGGGGTGTAGTAATTCTGCAGTAGTGCAATTTTTACCCCGCCAAGGGGGGGCGAAAAG
AGACGACCTCATCACGCATTCTCCAGTCGCTCTCTACGCCTACAGCACCGACGTAGTTAACTTTCTCCCA
TATATAAAGCAATTGCCATTCCCCTGAAAACTTTAACCTCTGCTTTTTCTTGATTTTTCCTTGCCCAAAG
AAAAGCATGTTTGGACTGATGAGTCCGTGAGGACGAAACGAGTAAGCTCGTCTCCAAAGACTCCCTGTTT
TCGTTTTAGAGCTAGAAATAGCAAGTTAAAATAAGGCTAGTCCGTTATCAACTTGAAAAAGTGGCACCGA
GTCGGTGCGCGCACATGAGGATCACCCATGTGCTTTTGGCCGGCATGGTCCCAGCCTCCTCGCTGGCGCC
GGCTGGGCAACATGCTTCGGCATGGCGAATGGGACAGCTTTGGACTGCTTTTAGTGTACATCTGATAATA
TAGTACTACCACGTATGATAATGTAGAGAATAGGCTTCCTTGTCGAGTGTGTTTGCAGTTTTCTTGAGTT
TCAAGGTTTAAATGCTGGTATATTAGTTCATCGAAGGTTTCAGCCAATAGCACCTTAAATCAATCAAACT
AATTCGACTCTTACGAAAGAGCCTACTGTGTTTAGTATCGAAGTCGTTTACCTTTCATGTTGAATAGCTT
CCTCTCTGACCCTAACATTTCAAGATCCTCCTAAAGTTACCCGGATTGTGAAATTCTAATGATCCACCTG
CCCAATGCATTTTTTCTTTATTCAGTTTACCTTTTTTACCTAATATACGAGCTTGTTAAAGTAAGTGGCA
CTGCAATACTAGGCTTATTGTTGATATTATGATGAATCGTTTTCACAAACTTGATTTCCTGTGAACTCAC
CATGTACTAAGGAAAAAAACATGCATCACCATCTGAATATTTGACCGCTAGCTCATGGACATGGAGGCCC
AGAATACCCTCCTTGACAGTCTTGACGTGCGCAGCTCAGGGGCATGATGTGACTGTCGCCCGTACATTTA
GCCCATACATCCCCATGTATAATCATTTGCATCCATACATTTTGATGGCCGCACGGCGCGAAGCAAAAAT
TACGGCTCCTCGCTGCAGACCTGCGAGCAGGGAAACGCTCCCCTCACAGACGCGTTGAATTGTCCCCACG
CCGCGCCCCTGTAGAGAAATATAAAAGGTTAGGATTTGCCACTGAGGTTCTTCTTTCATATACTTCCTTT
TAAAATCTTGCTAGGATACAGTTCTCACATCACATCCGAACATAAACAACCATGGGTACCACTCTTGACG
ACACGGCTTACCGGTACCGCACCAGTGTCCCGGGGGACGCCGAGGCCATCGAGGCACTGGATGGGTCCTT
CACCACCGACACCGTTTTTCGCGTCACCGCCACCGGGGACGGCTTCACCCTGCGGGAGGTGCCGGTGGAC
CCGCCCCTGACCAAGGTGTTCCCCGACGACGAATCGGACGACGAATCGGACGACGGGGAGGACGGCGACC
CGGACTCCCGGACGTTCGTCGCGTACGGGGACGACGGCGACCTGGCGGGCTTCGTGGTCGTCTCGTACTC
CGGCTGGAACCGCCGGCTGACCGTCGAGGACATCGAGGTCGCCCCGGAGCACCGGGGGCACGGGGTCGGG
CGCGCGTTGATGGGGCTCGCGACGGAGTTCGCCCGCGAGCGGGGCGCCGGGCACCTCTGGCTGGAGGTCA
CCAACGTCAACGCACCGGCGATCCACGCGTACCGGCGGATGGGGTTCACCCTCTGCGGCCTGGACACCGC
CCTGTACGACGGCACCGCCTCGGACGGCGAGCAGGCGCTCTACATGAGCATGCCCTGCCCCTAATCAGTA
CTGACAATAAAAAGATTCTTGTTTTCAAGAACTTGTCATTTGTATAGTTTTTTTATATTGTAGTTGTTCT
ATTTTAATCAAATGTTAGCGTGATTTATATTTTTTTTCGCCTCGACATCATCTGCCCAGATGCGAAGTTA
AGTGCGCAGAAAGTAATATCATGCGTCAATCGTATGTGAATGCTGGTCGCTATACTGGCTTCATACCCAG
CATTGACCTTTGGTATGAGCATCTGAAAAACAACCAGGTGTTGCAAAGTTAAACATCCTTCTTTGTTCAT
ATAGAACCCACTATTCATGGTACTCCCCAATCGAATTTCACATTCTGGTTTTGAAATTACACACCACGTT
AGCTTATAAGATTTCATATAACTTATTGATATACGGTTTCCATTGTTCGAATAGTTGAGGTTGTATGTAA
TTCGATTGAAGGGGCCATTTTTGTTTCCTACTTTTCCTGGGAGCTTATCCGATGCGCTTCAAAGCTGGAA
TTGTAAATATAGAGAAAAAGAAGGATGTTGTTTTATTCTTGAAAGAGTATAATTTTACTTCTAGCAACTC
TCCCACTTCGCTTGACTTCATTTATTTCTTGGGCACATAGGCGTAGTAATCTAGACCAACAGATAATTTG
CCGGAATGATATAGCGATTGGAAAATGAACTGAAATTTTTTGCTGTCTTTCAATTTGACGGGCAGTTCAT
CAGGCGCGCCGTGACCGACCATATAAATACGTTGAGAATGTTATTCTTCCTCGTAGTTGAAGTGGCTTCA
TAATTTCAGAACTCAATAGATAAACTAGGATGTTTTAAAGCAATTAATGCTCACAAGTAAGGAGCGACTC
TCTTGCTTTTCGAATACTAAAAGTATCGTCCCAACCCAGAAAAAAAGACCTCTTAACTGCAAAATAAACT
CTATATATTTCTTCTAAAACAGTTTCAGGTTGGATAGTATCGCATTCTCATCACTTCTAACTAGTAGGCC
ATGAGATATATTAACGTTTACTTGAGTTCTAAGTTCTCCGAATTAGATGCACAGCACAAACAAGATTAGG
TTTCACTTGGTACAAAATACGAACAGAGTTTAAGGTCGTAATTTCATTTCGTTATTGATCCCCACAATCT
ATTCTTATCACAGTCATCAGATAGTCGCGAAAAAGCATGCAGAAAAGGGGGTCGTCCCTATCTAAGTTGT
AGCATTACAACAAATATGAC
